Addgene plasmid #71430: MK1282
Purpose: This E. coli DH10B strain harbors a shuttle vector plasmid that expresses the Mixed Feedback Loop version of the UBER system with a T7RNAP translation rate of 300 and a TetR translation rate of 469
Depositing lab: Howard Salis. Depositing organization: Pennsylvania State University. Publication: A portable expression resource for engineering cross-species genetic circuits and pathways. Kushwaha M, Salis HM. Nat Commun. 2015 Jul 17;6:7832. doi: 10.1038/ncomms8832. PubMed 26184393.
Backbone
  Vector backbone: pRS316
Growth in bacteria
  Bacterial resistance: Ampicillin, 100 μg/mL
  Growth temperature: 37°C
  Growth strain: DH10B
  Copy number: Unknown
Gene/Insert
  Gene/Insert name: Mixed Feedback Loop version of the UBER system
  Mutation: T7 RBS: AACCGAGCCCAATATAGGACTCAGGGTGCCAAAAAA and TetR RBS: GCGCCTATTAATAGCAAGAGTTAGAGGCACATAAAA
  Cloning method: Unknown
  Sequencing primers: 5′ yCyc1proF1; 3′ rrnB-T1-term-Rev
Terms and licenses: Academic/Nonprofit Terms; Industry Terms: Not Available to Industry
Depositor comments: Please review publication for additional construct information
How to cite: MK1282 was a gift from Howard Salis (Addgene plasmid # 71430)
