[The description below was written by a language model from this plasmid's Addgene catalogue record and pLannotate feature annotations shown in this document.]
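Description:
MK1282 is a 9,083 bp E. coli–yeast shuttle plasmid built on the pRS316 backbone and supplied in E. coli DH10B. In bacteria it replicates from a high-copy ColE1/pUC-type origin and is selected with ampicillin through the β-lactamase gene. In Saccharomyces cerevisiae it is maintained as a centromeric plasmid by a CEN6/ARS element and selected by the URA3 auxotrophic marker, which can also be counterselected with 5-FOA. An f1 origin and remnants of the pBluescript-type cloning region (lacZα fragment, lac promoter/operator, T3 promoter, partial MCS) come from the backbone.

The payload is the Mixed Feedback Loop version of the UBER system, a portable expression resource for running genetic circuits and pathways across species. The annotated cassette has two divergently oriented units. One T7 promoter drives the T7 RNA polymerase coding sequence, followed by the rrnB T1 and T7Te terminators. A second T7 promoter on the opposite strand drives tetR. Because the polymerase transcribes its own gene, this forms a positive autoregulatory loop. TetR, also made from a T7 promoter, presumably supplies the negative arm that restrains polymerase output, but no tet operator sites are annotated, so the exact point of repression is not shown in the record. This variant is defined by its two designed ribosome binding sites, which set a T7 RNA polymerase translation rate of 300 and a TetR translation rate of 469. It therefore appears to be one member of a series with tuned expression levels. One listed sequencing primer is named for a yeast CYC1 promoter, but no such element appears in the feature table. The record refers to the publication for further construct details.
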