Features (pLannotate 1.2.2; 23 found; start..end, strand, type, name):
    137..184     +  misc_feature   bom (fragment): basis of mobility region from pBR322
    195..410     +  promoter       URA3 promoter: S. cerevisiae URA3
    411..1214    +  CDS            URA3: orotidine-5'-phosphate decarboxylase, required for uracil biosynthesis; S. cerevisiae URA3; yeast auxotrophic marker, counterselectable with 5-fluoroorotic acid (5-FOA)
   1293..1342    +  misc_feature   bom (fragment): basis of mobility region from pBR322
   1343..1798    -  rep_origin     f1 ori (sequence partly withheld): f1 bacteriophage origin of replication; arrow indicates direction of (+) strand synthesis
   1802..1958    -  CDS            lacZα (fragment): LacZα fragment of β-galactosidase; lacZ fragment
   2063..2680    -  CDS            tetR: TETR2_ECOLX - Experimental evidence at protein level: Swiss-Prot protein existence level 1. TetR is the repressor of the tetracycline resistance element; its N-terminal region forms a helix-turn-helix structure and binds DNA. Binding of tetracycline to TetR reduces the repressor affinity for the tetracycline resistance gene (tetA) promoter operator sites. From Escherichia coli.
   2776..2794    -  promoter       T7 promoter: promoter for bacteriophage T7 RNA polymerase
   3291..3309    +  promoter       T7 promoter: promoter for bacteriophage T7 RNA polymerase
   3419..6064    +  CDS            RPOL_BPT7: Experimental evidence at protein level: Swiss-Prot protein existence level 1. Highly processive DNA-dependent RNA polymerase that catalyzes the transcription of class II and class III viral genes. Recognizes a specific promoter sequence and enters first into an 'abortive phase' where very short transcripts are synthesized and released before proceeding to the processive transcription of long RNA chains. Unwinds the double-stranded DNA to expose the coding strand for templating. Participates in the initiation of viral DNA replication presumably by making primers accessible to the DNA polymerase
   6087..6158    +  terminator     rrnB T1 terminator: transcription terminator T1 from the E. coli rrnB gene
   6174..6201    +  terminator     T7Te terminator: phage T7 early transcription terminator
   6260..6296    +  misc_feature   MCS (fragment): pBluescript multiple cloning site
   6309..6327    -  promoter       T3 promoter: promoter for bacteriophage T3 RNA polymerase
   6372..6388    -  protein_bind   lac operator: The lac repressor binds to the lac operator to inhibit transcription in E. coli. This inhibition can be relieved by adding lactose or isopropyl-β-D-thiogalactopyranoside (IPTG). lac repressor encoded by lacI
   6396..6426    -  promoter       lac promoter: promoter for the E. coli lac operon
   6441..6462    -  protein_bind   CAP binding site: CAP binding activates transcription in the presence of cAMP. E. coli catabolite activator protein
   6475..6567    -  CDS            lacI (fragment): lac repressor; lacI; The lac repressor binds to the lac operator to inhibit transcription in E. coli. This inhibition can be relieved by adding lactose or isopropyl-β-D-thiogalactopyranoside (IPTG).
   6750..7338    -  rep_origin     ori: high-copy-number ColE1/pMB1/pBR322/pUC origin of replication
   7509..8369    -  CDS            AmpR: β-lactamase; bla; confers resistance to ampicillin, carbenicillin, and related antibiotics
   8370..8474    -  promoter       AmpR promoter: bla
   8511..9014    +  misc_feature   CEN/ARS: S. cerevisiae CEN6 centromere fused to an autonomously replicating sequence
   9083..35      +  CDS            rop (fragment) (across the origin): Rop protein, which maintains plasmids at low copy number; rop
>Addgene plasmid #71430 | MK1282 | depositor full sequence | sequence record 128548 | MK1282 sequence 9083 bps
TCGCGCGTTTCGGTGATGACGGTGAAAACCTCTGACACATGCAGCTCCCGGAGACGGTCACAGCTTGTCT
GTAAGCGGATGCCGGGAGCAGACAAGCCCGTCAGGGCGCGTCAGCGGGTGTTGGCGGGTGTCGGGGCTGG
CTTAACTATGCGGCATCAGAGCAGATTGTACTGAGAGTGCACCACGCTTTTCAATTCAATTCATCATTTT
TTTTTTATTCTTTTTTTTGATTTCGGTTTCTTTGAAATTTTTTTGATTCGGTAATCTCCGAACAGAAGGA
AGAACGAAGGAAGGAGCACAGACTTAGATTGGTATATATACGCATATGTAGTGTTGAAGAAACATGAAAT
TGCCCAGTATTCTTAACCCAACTGCACAGAACAAAAACCTGCAGGAAACGAAGATAAATCATGTCGAAAG
CTACATATAAGGAACGTGCTGCTACTCATCCTAGTCCTGTTGCTGCCAAGCTATTTAATATCATGCACGA
AAAGCAAACAAACTTGTGTGCTTCATTGGATGTTCGTACCACCAAGGAATTACTGGAGTTAGTTGAAGCA
TTAGGTCCCAAAATTTGTTTACTAAAAACACATGTGGATATCTTGACTGATTTTTCCATGGAGGGCACAG
TTAAGCCGCTAAAGGCATTATCCGCCAAGTACAATTTTTTACTCTTCGAAGACAGAAAATTTGCTGACAT
TGGTAATACAGTCAAATTGCAGTACTCTGCGGGTGTATACAGAATAGCAGAATGGGCAGACATTACGAAT
GCACACGGTGTGGTGGGCCCAGGTATTGTTAGCGGTTTGAAGCAGGCGGCAGAAGAAGTAACAAAGGAAC
CTAGAGGCCTTTTGATGTTAGCAGAATTGTCATGCAAGGGCTCCCTATCTACTGGAGAATATACTAAGGG
TACTGTTGACATTGCGAAGAGCGACAAAGATTTTGTTATCGGCTTTATTGCTCAAAGAGACATGGGTGGA
AGAGATGAAGGTTACGATTGGTTGATTATGACACCCGGTGTGGGTTTAGATGACAAGGGAGACGCATTGG
GTCAACAGTATAGAACCGTGGATGATGTGGTCTCTACAGGATCTGACATTATTATTGTTGGAAGAGGACT
ATTTGCAAAGGGAAGGGATGCTAAGGTAGAGGGTGAACGTTACAGAAAAGCAGGCTGGGAAGCATATTTG
AGAAGATGCGGCCAGCAAAACTAAAAAACTGTATTATAAGTAAATGCATGTATACTAAACTCACAAATTA
GAGCTTCAATTTAATTATATCAGTTATTACCCTGCGGTGTGAAATACCGCACAGATGCGTAAGGAGAAAA
TACCGCATCAGGAAATTGTAAACGTTAATATTTTGTTAAAATTCGCGTTAAATTTTTGTTAAATCAGCTC
ATTTTTTAACCAATAGGCCGAAATCGGCAAAATCCCTTATAAATCAAAAGAATAGACCGAGATAGGGT
[37 nt withheld, positions 1469-1505]
AAAGAACGTGGACTCCAACGTCAAAGG
[49 nt withheld, positions 1533-1581]
TAATCAAGTTTTTTGGGGTCGAGGG
[67 nt withheld, positions 1607-1673]
G
[124 nt withheld, positions 1675-1798]
CCATTCGCCATTCAGGCTGCGCAACTGTTGGGAAGGGCGATCGGTGCGGGCCTCTTCGCTATTACGCCAG
CTGGCGAAAGGGGGATGTGCTGCAAGGCGATTAAGTTGGGTAACGCCAGGGTTTTCCCAGTCACGACGTT
GTAAACGACGGCCAGTGAATTGGCGAATTGGAGCTATTAATTAAACAAAAAACCCCTACCCCCCCGATAT
GTATTTATTGCGAAAAAACCCCGCCGAAGCGGGGTTTTTTGCGACCGGTTATTATGAACCTGATTCACAT
TTTAACTGTTTCTCCAAACCGCAAATGATTAATTCTAAACCAAATAAAAATGCAGGTTCTGCACCTTGAT
GATCAAATAATTCAATTGCTTGACGTAATAAAGGAGGCATTGAATCTGTTGTAGGTGTTTCTCTTTCCTC
CTTGGCAACTTGATGTTCTTGATCTTCTAAAACACAACCTAAGGTAAAATGACCAACTGCTGATAATGCA
TATAATGCGTTTTCTAATGAAAAACCTTGTTGACATAAGAATGCTAACTGATTTTCTAATGTTTCATATT
GTTTTTCTGTAGGACGTGTACCTAAGTGAACTTTGGCACCATCTCTATGTGATAATAATGCACAACGAAA
TGATTTGGCATTGTTACGTAAGAAGTCTTGCCATGATTCTCCTTCTAATGGACAAAAATGTGTATGATGT
CTATCTAACATTTCGATTGCTAATGCATCTAATAATGCACGTTTGTTTTTAACATGCCAATATAATGTAG
GTTGTTCAACACCTAATTTCTGTGCTAATTTACGTGTAGTTAAACCTTCGATACCAACTTCATTTAATAA
TTCTAATGCTGAGTTAATAACTTTTGATTTATCTAAACGTGAAACTTTACGTTTTTTTTTAGGAGGATAG
ATCTCCATGGTGGTAGACATTTTTATGTGCCTCTAACTCTTGCTATTAATAGGCGCCCCGGGATAGCCCT
ATAGTGAGTCGTATTAATTTCCGCGGGCGAGCTCCCATTATTATCATGACATTAACCTATAAAAATAGGC
GTATCACGAGGCCCTTTCGTCTTCAAGAATTGATCTGTCGACAGGAACTGGACAGCGTGTCGAAAAAGCT
CGACAGGAACTGGACAGCGTGTCGAAAAAGCTCGACAGGAACTGGACAGCGTGTCGAAAAAGCTCGACAG
GAACTGGACAGCGTGTCGAAAAAGCTCGAGCAGATCCGCCAGGCGTGTATATATAGCGTGGATGGCCAGG
CAACTTTAGTGCTGACACATACAGGCATATATATATGTGTGCGACGACACATGATCATATGGCATGCATG
TGCTCTGTATGTATATAAAACTCTTGTTTTCTTCTTTTCTCTAAATATTCTTTCCTTATACATTAGGTCC
TTTGTAGCATAAATTACTATACTTCTATAGACACGCAAACACAAATACACACACTAAATTAATAACTAGT
TCTATCATTGATAGGTATAAATTAATACGACTCACTATAGGGAGACCTATCAGTGATAGAGGATCCAACC
GAGCCCAATATAGGACTCAGGGTGCCAAAAAAATGTCTACCACCATGGGAATTCAACCTCCTAAAAAGAA
ACGTAAAGTTAATACTATTAATATTGCTAAAAATGACTTCTCAGATATTGAATTAGCAGCCATTCCATTT
AATACATTAGCAGATCACTATGGTGAACGTTTAGCACGTGAACAGTTAGCATTAGAACATGAATCATATG
AAATGGGTGAAGCACGTTTTCGTAAGATGTTCGAGCGTCAGTTAAAAGCAGGTGAAGTTGCAGATAATGC
AGCAGCCAAACCTTTAATTACTACATTATTACCTAAAATGATTGCTCGTATTAACGATTGGTTTGAAGAG
GTTAAAGCAAAGCGTGGTAAACGTCCTACAGCATTTCAGTTCTTACAAGAAATCAAACCTGAAGCAGTTG
CATATATTACTATTAAAACAACATTAGCATGTTTAACATCAGCAGATAATACAACAGTTCAAGCAGTTGC
ATCAGCAATTGGTCGTGCAATTGAAGATGAAGCACGTTTTGGTCGTATTCGTGATTTAGAAGCCAAACAT
TTTAAAAAAAATGTTGAAGAACAGTTAAACAAACGTGTTGGTCATGTTTATAAAAAAGCATTTATGCAGG
TTGTTGAAGCAGATATGTTATCAAAAGGTTTATTAGGTGGTGAAGCATGGTCATCATGGCATAAAGAAGA
TTCAATTCATGTTGGTGTTCGTTGTATTGAAATGTTAATTGAATCAACAGGTATGGTTTCATTACATCGT
CAGAATGCAGGTGTTGTTGGTCAAGATTCAGAAACAATTGAATTAGCACCTGAATATGCAGAAGCAATTG
CAACACGTGCAGGTGCATTAGCAGGTATTTCACCAATGTTTCAGCCTTGTGTTGTTCCTCCTAAACCTTG
GACAGGTATTACAGGTGGTGGTTATTGGGCAAATGGTCGTCGTCCTTTAGCATTAGTTCGTACACATTCA
AAAAAAGCATTAATGCGTTATGAAGATGTTTACATGCCTGAAGTTTATAAAGCCATTAATATTGCACAGA
ATACTGCATGGAAAATCAACAAGAAAGTTTTAGCAGTTGCAAATGTTATTACTAAATGGAAACATTGTCC
TGTTGAAGATATTCCTGCAATTGAACGTGAAGAATTACCAATGAAACCTGAAGATATTGATATGAATCCT
GAAGCATTAACAGCATGGAAACGTGCAGCAGCAGCCGTTTATCGTAAAGATAAAGCACGTAAATCACGTC
GTATTTCATTAGAGTTCATGTTAGAGCAAGCAAACAAGTTCGCAAATCATAAAGCCATTTGGTTTCCTTA
TAATATGGATTGGCGTGGTCGTGTTTATGCAGTTTCAATGTTTAATCCTCAAGGTAATGATATGACCAAA
GGTTTATTAACCTTAGCTAAAGGTAAACCTATTGGTAAAGAAGGTTATTATTGGTTAAAAATCCATGGTG
CAAATTGTGCAGGTGTTGATAAAGTTCCTTTTCCAGAACGTATTAAGTTCATTGAAGAAAATCATGAAAA
TATTATGGCATGTGCTAAATCACCATTAGAAAATACATGGTGGGCAGAACAAGATTCACCTTTTTGTTTT
TTAGCCTTTTGTTTTGAATATGCAGGTGTTCAACATCATGGTTTATCATATAATTGTTCATTACCATTAG
CATTTGATGGTTCATGTTCAGGTATTCAGCATTTTTCAGCAATGTTACGTGATGAAGTTGGTGGTCGTGC
AGTTAACTTATTACCTTCAGAAACAGTTCAAGATATCTATGGTATTGTTGCTAAAAAAGTTAATGAAATC
TTACAGGCAGATGCCATTAATGGTACAGATAATGAAGTTGTTACAGTTACAGATGAAAATACAGGTGAAA
TATCAGAAAAAGTTAAATTAGGTACCAAAGCATTAGCAGGTCAATGGTTAGCATATGGTGTTACACGTTC
AGTTACTAAGCGTTCAGTTATGACATTAGCATATGGTTCAAAAGAGTTCGGTTTTCGTCAACAGGTTTTA
GAAGATACCATTCAACCTGCAATTGATTCAGGTAAAGGTTTAATGTTTACTCAACCTAATCAAGCAGCAG
GTTATATGGCCAAATTAATATGGGAATCAGTTTCAGTTACAGTTGTTGCAGCAGTTGAAGCAATGAATTG
GTTAAAATCAGCAGCCAAATTATTAGCAGCAGAAGTTAAAGATAAAAAAACAGGTGAAATCTTACGTAAG
CGTTGTGCAGTTCATTGGGTTACACCTGATGGTTTTCCTGTTTGGCAAGAATATAAAAAACCTATTCAAA
CACGTTTAAACTTAATGTTTTTAGGTCAGTTCCGTTTACAACCTACTATTAATACAAACAAAGATTCAGA
AATTGATGCACATAAACAAGAATCAGGTATTGCACCTAACTTCGTTCATTCACAAGATGGTTCACATTTA
CGTAAAACAGTTGTTTGGGCACATGAAAAATATGGTATTGAATCATTTGCATTAATTCACGATTCATTTG
GTACCATTCCAGCAGATGCAGCAAACTTATTCAAAGCAGTTCGTGAAACAATGGTTGATACATATGAATC
ATGTGATGTTTTAGCAGACTTCTATGATCAGTTCGCAGATCAGTTACATGAATCACAGTTAGATAAAATG
CCTGCATTACCTGCCAAAGGTAACTTAAACTTACGTGATATTTTAGAATCAGACTTCGCATTTGCCTAAT
AAGGCGCGCCCCAGGCATCAAATAAAACGAAAGGCTCAGTCGAAAGACTGGGCCTTTCGTTTTATCTGTT
GTTTGTCGGTGAACGCTCTCTACTAGAGTCACACTGGCTCACCTTCGGGTGGGCCTTTCTGCGTTTATAG
CTATTACTCGAACCCCTAGCCCGCTCTTATCGGGCGGCTAGGGGTTTTTTGTATCGATACCGTCGACCTC
GAGGGGGGGCCCGGTACCCAGCTTTTGTTCCCTTTAGTGAGGGTTAATTCCGAGCTTGGCGTAATCATGG
TCATAGCTGTTTCCTGTGTGAAATTGTTATCCGCTCACAATTCCACACAACATAGGAGCCGGAAGCATAA
AGTGTAAAGCCTGGGGTGCCTAATGAGTGAGGTAACTCACATTAATTGCGTTGCGCTCACTGCCCGCTTT
CCAGTCGGGAAACCTGTCGTGCCAGCTGCATTAATGAATCGGCCAACGCGCGGGGAGAGGCGGTTTGCGT
ATTGGGCGCTCTTCCGCTTCCTCGCTCACTGACTCGCTGCGCTCGGTCGTTCGGCTGCGGCGAGCGGTAT
CAGCTCACTCAAAGGCGGTAATACGGTTATCCACAGAATCAGGGGATAACGCAGGAAAGAACATGTGAGC
AAAAGGCCAGCAAAAGGCCAGGAACCGTAAAAAGGCCGCGTTGCTGGCGTTTTTCCATAGGCTCGGCCCC
CCTGACGAGCATCACAAAAATCGACGCTCAAGTCAGAGGTGGCGAAACCCGACAGGACTATAAAGATACC
AGGCGTTCCCCCCTGGAAGCTCCCTCGTGCGCTCTCCTGTTCCGACCCTGCCGCTTACCGGATACCTGTC
CGCCTTTCTCCCTTCGGGAAGCGTGGCGCTTTCTCAATGCTCACGCTGTAGGTATCTCAGTTCGGTGTAG
GTCGTTCGCTCCAAGCTGGGCTGTGTGCACGAACCCCCCGTTCAGCCCGACCGCTGCGCCTTATCCGGTA
ACTATCGTCTTGAGTCCAACCCGGTAAGACACGACTTATCGCCACTGGCAGCAGCCACTGGTAACAGGAT
TAGCAGAGCGAGGTATGTAGGCGGTGCTACAGAGTTCTTGAAGTGGTGGCCTAACTACGGCTACACTAGA
AGGACAGTATTTGGTATCTGCGCTCTGCTGAAGCCAGTTACCTTCGGAAAAAGAGTTGGTAGCTCTTGAT
CCGGCAAACAAACCACCGCTGGTAGCGGTGGTTTTTTTGTTTGCAAGCAGCAGATTACGCGCAGAAAAAA
AGGATCTCAAGAAGATCCTTTGATCTTTTCTACGGGGTCTGACGCTCAGTGGAACGAAAACTCACGTTAA
GGGATTTTGGTCATGAGATTATCAAAAAGGATCTTCACCTAGATCCTTTTAAATTAAAAATGAAGTTTTA
AATCAATCTAAAGTATATATGAGTAAACTTGGTCTGACAGTTACCAATGCTTAATCAGTGAGGCACCTAT
CTCAGCGATCTGTCTATTTCGTTCATCCATAGTTGCCTGACTGCCCGTCGTGTAGATAACTACGATACGG
GAGGGCTTACCATCTGGCCCCAGTGCTGCAATGATACCGCGAGACCCACGCTCACCGGCTCCAGATTTAT
CAGCAATAAACCAGCCAGCCGGAAGGGCCGAGCGCAGAAGTGGTCCTGCAACTTTATCCGCCTCCATCCA
GTCTATTAATTGTTGCCGGGAAGCTAGAGTAAGTAGTTCGCCAGTTAATAGTTTGCGCAACGTTGTTGCC
ATTGCTACAGGCATCGTGGTGTCACGCTCGTCGTTTGGTATGGCTTCATTCAGCTCCGGTTCCCAACGAT
CAAGGCGAGTTACATGATCCCCCATGTTGTGAAAAAAAGCGGTTAGCTCCTTCGGTCCTCCGATCGTTGT
CAGAAGTAAGTTGGCCGCAGTGTTATCACTCATGGTTATGGCAGCACTGCATAATTCTCTTACTGTCATG
CCATCCGTAAGATGCTTTTCTGTGACTGGTGAGTACTCAACCAAGTCATTCTGAGAATAGTGTATGCGGC
GACCGAGTTGCTCTTGCCCGGCGTCAATACGGGATAATACCGCGCCACATAGCAGAACTTTAAAAGTGCT
CATCATTGGAAAACGTTCTTCGGGGCGAAAACTCTCAAGGATCTTACCGCTGTTGAGATCCAGTTCGATG
TAACCCACTCGTGCACCCAACTGATCTTCAGCATCTTTTACTTTCACCAGCGTTTCTGGGTGAGCAAAAA
CAGGAAGGCAAAATGCCGCAAAAAAGGGAATAAGGGCGACACGGAAATGTTGAATACTCATACTCTTCCT
TTTTCAATATTATTGAAGCATTTATCAGGGTTATTGTCTCATGAGCGGATACATATTTGAATGTATTTAG
AAAAATAAACAAATAGGGGTTCCGCGCACATTTCCCCGAAAAGTGCCACCTGGGTCCTTTTCATCACGTG
CTATAAAAATAATTATAATTTAAATTTTTTAATATAAATATATAAATTAAAAATAGAAAGTAAAAAAAGA
AATTAAAGAAAAAATAGTTTTTGTTTTCCGAAGATGTAAAAGACTCTAGGGGGATCGCCAACAAATACTA
CCTTTTATCTTGCTCTTCCTGCTCTCAGGTATTAATGCCGAATTGTTTCATCTTGTCTGTGTAGAAGACC
ACACACGAAAATCCTGTGATTTTACATTTTACTTATCGTTAATCGAATGTATATCTATTTAATCTGCTTT
TCTTGTCTAATAAATATATATGTAAAGTACGCTTTTTGTTGAAATTTTTTAAACCTTTGTTTATTTTTTT
TTCTTCATTCCGTAACTCTTCTACCTTCTTTATTTACTTTCTAAAATCCAAATACAAAACATAAAAATAA
ATAAACACAGAGTAAATTCCCAAATTATTCCATCATTAAAAGATACGAGGCGCGTGTAAGTTACAGGCAA
GCGATCCGTCCTAAGAAACCATTATTATCATGACATTAACCTATAAAAATAGGCGTATCACGAGGCCCTT
TCGTC
