>Addgene plasmid #71430 | MK1282 | addgene partial sequence | sequence record 133365 | yCyc1proF1 5'-ATGGCCAGGCAACTTTAGTG-3'
CATGATCATATGGCATGCATGTGCTCTGTATGTATATAAAACTCTTGTTTTCTTCTTTTCTCTAAATATT
CTTTCCTTATACATTAGGTCCTTTGTAGCATAAATTACTATACTTCTATAGACACGCAAACACAAATACA
CACACTAAATTAATAACTAGTTCTATCATTGATAGGTATAAATTAATACGACTCACTATAGGGAGACCTA
TCAGTGATAGAGGATCCAACCGAGCCCAATATAGGACTCAGGGTGCCAAAAAAATGTCTACCACCATGGG
AATTCAACCTCCTAAAAAGAAACGTAAAGTTAATACTATTAATATTGCTAAAAATGACTTCTCAGATATT
GAATTAGCAGCCATTCCATTTAATACATTAGCAGATCACTATGGTGAACGTTTAGCACGTGAACAGTTAG
CATTAGAACATGAATCATATGAAATGGGTGAAGCACGTTTTCGTAAGATGTTCGAGCGTCAGTTAAAAGC
AGGTGAAGTTGCAGATAATGCAGCAGCCAAACCTTTAATTACTACATTATTACCTAAAATGATTGCTCGT
ATTAACGATTGGTTTGAAGAGGTTAAAGCAAAGCGTGGTAAACGTCCTACAGCATTTCAGTTCTTACAAG
AAATCAAACCTGAAGCAGTTGCATATATTACTATTAAAACAACATTAGCATGTTTAACATCAGCAGATAA
TACAACAGTTCAAGCAGTTGCATCAGCAATTGGTCGTGCAATTGAAGATGAAGCACGTTTTGGTCGTATT
CGTGATTTAGAAGCCAAACATTTTAAA
