>Addgene plasmid #71430 | MK1282 | addgene partial sequence | sequence record 197114 | Addgene Partial NGS Result
ATGGTGGTAGACATTTTTTACCGCCCGTAGAATTCGGTGGGTGCTGGTGCCCCGGGATAGCCCTATAGTG
AGTCGTATTAATTTCCGCGGGCGAGCTCCCATTATTATCATGACATTAACCTATAAAAATAGGCGTATCA
CGAGGCCCTTTCGTCTTCAAGAATTGATCTGTCGACAGGAACTGGACAGCGTGTCGAAAAAGCTCGACAG
GAACTGGACAGCGTGTCGAAAAAGCTCGACAGGAACTGGACAGCGTGTCGAAAAAGCTCGACAGGAACTG
GACAGCGTGTCGAAAAAGCTCGAGCAGATCCGCCAGGCGTGTATATATAGCGTGGATGGCCAGGCAACTT
TAGTGCTGACACATACAGGCATATATATATGTGTGCGACGACACATGATCATATGGCATGCATGTGCTCT
GTATGTATATAAAACTCTTGTTTTCTTCTTTTCTCTAAATATTCTTTCCTTATACATTAGGTCCTTTGTA
GCATAAATTACTATACTTCTATAGACACGCAAACACAAATACACACACTAAATTAATAACTAGTTCTATC
ATTGATAGGTATAAATTAATACGACTCACTATAGGGAGACCTATCAGTGATAGAGGATCCAACCGAGCCC
AATATAGGACTCAGGGTGCCAAAAAAATGTCTACCACCATGGGAATTCAACCTCCTAAAAAGAAACGTAA
AGTTAATACTATTAATATTGCTAAAAATGACTTCTCAGATATTGAATTAGCAGCCATTCCATTTAATACA
TTAGCAGATCACTATGGTGAACGTTTAGCACGTGAACAGTTAGCATTAGAACATGAATCATATGAAATGG
GTGAAGCACGTTTTCGTAAGATGTTCGAGCGTCAGTTAAAAGCAGGTGAAGTTGCAGATAATGCAGCAGC
CAAACCTTTAATTACTACATTATTACCTAAAATGATTGCTCGTATTAACGATTGGTTTGAAGAGGTTAAA
GCAAAGCGTGGTAAACGTCCTACAGCATTTCAGTTCTTACAAGAAATCAAACCTGAAGCAGTTGCATATA
TTACTATTAAAACAACATTAGCATGTTTAACATCAGCAGATAATACAACAGTTCAAGCAGTTGCATCAGC
AATTGGTCGTGCAATTGAAGATGAAGCACGTTTTGGTCGTATTCGTGATTTAGAAGCCAAACATTTTAAA
AAAAATGTTGAAGAACAGTTAAACAAACGTGTTGGTCATGTTTATAAAAAAGCATTTATGCAGGTTGTTG
AAGCAGATATGTTATCAAAAGGTTTATTAGGTGGTGAAGCATGGTCATCATGGCATAAAGAAGATTCAAT
TCATGTTGGTGTTCGTTGTATTGAAATGTTAATTGAATCAACAGGTATGGTTTCATTACATCGTCAGAAT
GCAGGTGTTGTTGGTCAAGATTCAGAAACAATTGAATTAGCACCTGAATATGCAGAAGCAATTGCAACAC
GTGCAGGTGCATTAGCAGGTATTTCACCAATGTTTCAGCCTTGTGTTGTTCCTCCTAAACCTTGGACAGG
TATTACAGGTGGTGGTTATTGGGCAAATGGTCGTCGTCCTTTAGCATTAGTTCGTACACATTCAAAAAAA
GCATTAATGCGTTATGAAGATGTTTACATGCCTGAAGTTTATAAAGCCATTAATATTGCACAGAATACTG
CATGGAAAATCAACAAGAAAGTTTTAGCAGTTGCAAATGTTATTACTAAATGGAAACATTGTCCTGTTGA
AGATATTCCTGCAATTGAACGTGAAGAATTACCAATGAAACCTGAAGATATTGATATGAATCCTGAAGCA
TTAACAGCATGGAAACGTGCAGCAGCAGCCGTTTATCGTAAAGATAAAGCACGTAAATCACGTCGTATTT
CATTAGAGTTCATGTTAGAGCAAGCAAACAAGTTCGCAAATCATAAAGCCATTTGGTTTCCTTATAATAT
GGATTGGCGTGGTCGTGTTTATGCAGTTTCAATGTTTAATCCTCAAGGTAATGATATGACCAAAGGTTTA
TTAACCTTAGCTAAAGGTAAACCTATTGGTAAAGAAGGTTATTATTGGTTAAAAATCCATGGTGCAAATT
GTGCAGGTGTTGATAAAGTTCCTTTTCCAGAACGTATTAAGTTCATTGAAGAAAATCATGAAAATATTAT
GGCATGTGCTAAATCACCATTAGAAAATACATGGTGGGCAGAACAAGATTCACCTTTTTGTTTTTTAGCC
TTTTGTTTTGAATATGCAGGTGTTCAACATCATGGTTTATCATATAATTGTTCATTACCATTAGCATTTG
ATGGTTCATGTTCAGGTATTCAGCATTTTTCAGCAATGTTACGTGATGAAGTTGGTGGTCGTGCAGTTAA
CTTATTACCTTCAGAAACAGTTCAAGATATCTATGGTATTGTTGCTAAAAAAGTTAATGAAATCTTACAG
GCAGATGCCATTAATGGTACAGATAATGAAGTTGTTACAGTTACAGATGAAAATACAGGTGAAATATCAG
AAAAAGTTAAATTAGGTACCAAAGCATTAGCAGGTCAATGGTTAGCATATGGTGTTACACGTTCAGTTAC
TAAGCGTTCAGTTATGACATTAGCATATGGTTCAAAAGAGTTCGGTTTTCGTCAACAGGTTTTAGAAGAT
ACCATTCAACCTGCAATTGATTCAGGTAAAGGTTTAATGTTTACTCAACCTAATCAAGCAGCAGGTTATA
TGGCCAAATTAATATGGGAATCAGTTTCAGTTACAGTTGTTGCAGCAGTTGAAGCAATGAATTGGTTAAA
ATCAGCAGCCAAATTATTAGCAGCAGAAGTTAAAGATAAAAAAACAGGTGAAATCTTACGTAAGCGTTGT
GCAGTTCATTGGGTTACACCTGATGGTTTTCCTGTTTGGCAAGAATATAAAAAACCTATTCAAACACGTT
TAAACTTAATGTTTTTAGGTCAGTTCCGTTTACAACCTACTATTAATACAAACAAAGATTCAGAAATTGA
TGCACATAAACAAGAATCAGGTATTGCACCTAACTTCGTTCATTCACAAGATGGTTCACATTTACGTAAA
ACAGTTGTTTGGGCACATGAAAAATATGGTATTGAATCATTTGCATTAATTCACGATTCATTTGGTACCA
TTCCAGCAGATGCAGCAAACTTATTCAAAGCAGTTCGTGAAACAATGGTTGATACATATGAATCATGTGA
TGTTTTAGCAGACTTCTATGATCAGTTCGCAGATCAGTTACATGAATCACAGTTAGATAAAATGCCTGCA
TTACCTGCCAAAGGTAACTTAAACTTACGTGATATTTTAGAATCAGACTTCGCATTTGCCTAATAAGGCG
CGCCCCAGGCATCAAATAAAACGAAAGGCTCAGTCGAAAGACTGGGCCTTTCGTTTTATCTGTTGTTTGT
CGGTGAACGCTCTCTACTAGAGTCACACTGGCTCACCTTCGGGTGGGCCTTTCTGCGTTTATAGCTATTA
CTCGAACCCCTAGCCCGCTCTTATCGGGCGGCTAGGGGTTTTTTGTATCGATACCGTCGACCTCGAGGGG
GGGCCCGGTACCAGCTTTTGTTCCCTTTAGTGAGGGTTAATTTCGAGCTTGGCGTAATCATGGTCATAGC
TGTTTCCTGTGTGAAATTGTTATCCGCTCACAATTCCACACAACATACGAGCCGGAAGCATAAAGTGTAA
AGCCTGGGGTGCCTAATGAGTGAGCTAACTCACATTAATTGCGTTGCGCTCACTGCCCGCTTTCCAGTCG
GGAAACCTGTCGTGCCAGCTGCATTAATGAATCGGCCAACGCGCGGGGAGAGGCGGTTTGCGTATTGGGC
GCTCTTCCGCTTCCTCGCTCACTGACTCGCTGCGCTCGGTCGTTCGGCTGCGGCGAGCGGTATCAGCTCA
CTCAAAGGCGGTAATACGGTTATCCACAGAATCAGGGGATAACGCAGGAAAGAACATGTGAGCAAAAGGC
CAGCAAAAGGCCAGGAACCGTAAAAAGGCCGCGTTGCTGGCGTTTTTCCATAGGCTCCGCCCCCCTGACG
AGCATCACAAAAATCGACGCTCAAGTCAGAGGTGGCGAAACCCGACAGGACTATAAAGATACCAGGCGTT
TCCCCCTGGAAGCTCCCTCGTGCGCTCTCCTGTTCCGACCCTGCCGCTTACCGGATACCTGTCCGCCTTT
CTCCCTTCGGGAAGCGTGGCGCTTTCTCATAGCTCACGCTGTAGGTATCTCAGTTCGGTGTAGGTCGTTC
GCTCCAAGCTGGGCTGTGTGCACGAACCCCCCGTTCAGCCCGACCGCTGCGCCTTATCCGGTAACTATCG
TCTTGAGTCCAACCCGGTAAGACACGACTTATCGCCACTGGCAGCAGCAACTGGTAACAGGATTAGCAGA
GCGAGGTATGTAGGCGGTGCTACAGAGTTCTTGAAGTGGTGGCCTAACTACGGCTACACTAGAAGAACAG
TATTTGGTATCTGCGCTCTGCTGAAGCCAGTTACCTTCGGAAAAAGAGTTGGTAGCTCTTGATCCGGCAA
ACAAACCACCGCTGGTAGCGGTGGTTTTTTTGTTTGCAAGCAGCAGATTACGCGCAGAAAAAAAGGATCT
CAAGAAGATCCTTTGATCTTTTCTACGGGGTCTGACGCTCAGTGGAACGAAAACTCACGTTAAGGGATTT
TGGTCATGAGATTATCAAAAAGGATCTTCACCTAGATCCTTTTAAATTAAAAATGAAGTTTTAAATCAAT
CTAAAGTATATATGAGTAAACTTGGTCTGACAGTTACCAATGCTTAATCAGTGAGGCACCTATCTCAGCG
ATCTGTCTATTTCGTTCATCCATAGTTGCCTGACTCCCCGTCGTGTAGATAACTACGATACGGGAGGGCT
TACCATCTGGCCCCAGTGCTGCAATGATACCGCGAGACCCACGCTCACCGGCTCCAGATTTATCAGCAAT
AAACCAGCCAGCCGGAAGGGCCGAGCGCAGAAGTGGTCCTGCAACTTTATCCGCCTCCATCCAGTCTATT
AATTGTTGCCGGGAAGCTAGAGTAAGTAGTTCGCCAGTTAATAGTTTGCGCAACGTTGTTGCCATTGCTA
CAGGCATCGTGGTGTCACGCTCGTCGTTTGGTATGGCTTCATTCAGCTCCGGTTCCCAACGATCAAGGCG
AGTTACATGATCCCCCATGTTGTGCAAAAAAGCGGTTAGCTCCTTCGGTCCTCCGATCGTTGTCAGAAGT
AAGTTGGCCGCAGTGTTATCACTCATGGTTATGGCAGCACTGCATAATTCTCTTACTGTCATGCCATCCG
TAAGATGCTTTTCTGTGACTGGTGAGTACTCAACCAAGTCATTCTGAGAATAGTGTATGCGGCGACCGAG
TTGCTCTTGCCCGGCGTCAATACGGGATAATACCGCGCCACATAGCAGAACTTTAAAAGTGCTCATCATT
GGAAAACGTTCTTCGGGGCGAAAACTCTCAAGGATCTTACCGCTGTTGAGATCCAGTTCGATGTAACCCA
CTCGTGCACCCAACTGATCTTCAGCATCTTTTACTTTCACCAGCGTTTCTGGGTGAGCAAAAACAGGAAG
GCAAAATGCCGCAAAAAAGGGAATAAGGGCGACACGGAAATGTTGAATACTCATACTCTTCCTTTTTCAA
TATTATTGAAGCATTTAGCAGGGTTATTGTCTCATGAGCGGATACATATTTGAATGTATTTAGAAAAATA
AACAAATAGGGGTTCCGCGCACATTTCCCCGAAAAGTGCCACCTG
